Addgene plasmid #185041: pRAR120
Purpose: J23108 promoter, l31 5'UTR, 90 nt of l31 coding region, glycine linker, sfGFP, trrnB
Depositing lab: Julius Lucks. Depositing organization: Northwestern University. Publication: Zur and zinc increase expression of E. coli ribosomal protein L31 through RNA-mediated repression of the repressor L31p. Rasmussen RA, Wang S, Camarillo JM, Sosnowski V, Cho BK, Goo YA, Lucks JB, O'Halloran TV. Nucleic Acids Res. 2022 Dec 9;50(22):12739-12753. doi: 10.1093/nar/gkac1086. PubMed 36533433.
Backbone
  Vector backbone: p15A oripACYC
  Vector type: Bacterial Expression
Growth in bacteria
  Bacterial resistance: Chloramphenicol, 25 μg/mL
  Growth temperature: 37°C
  Growth strain: DH5alpha
  Copy number: High Copy
Gene/Insert
  Gene/Insert name: L31-sfGFP (alt name: rpmE-sfGFP)
  Species: E. coli MG1655
  Mutation: Only first 90 nt of rpmE coding present
  Cloning method: Gibson Cloning
Terms and licenses: Academic/Nonprofit Terms; Industry Terms: Not Available to Industry
How to cite: pRAR120 was a gift from Julius Lucks (Addgene plasmid # 185041 ; http://n2t.net/addgene:185041 ; RRID:Addgene_185041)
