[The description below was written by a language model from this plasmid's Addgene catalogue record and pLannotate feature annotations shown in this document.]
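Description:
pRAR120 is a 3.5 kb bacterial expression plasmid built on a pACYC-type backbone. It replicates in E. coli from the p15A origin and is selected with chloramphenicol through a cat promoter-driven CmR gene followed by a lambda t0 terminator. The catalogue lists the plasmid as high copy, although p15A is generally regarded as a medium-copy origin that is compatible with ColE1-type plasmids, so it can be co-maintained with a second construct. Short annotated fragments of IS1, an RSF origin, and lac UV5 and tet promoters appear to be backbone remnants or partial sequence matches rather than functional parts.

The payload is a translational reporter for the E. coli MG1655 ribosomal protein L31 gene (rpmE). A constitutive synthetic Anderson-series promoter drives the transcript. The depositor states that this promoter is J23108, while the automated annotation labels the closely related J23119, most likely because the family members are so similar. Downstream lies the native l31 5' UTR, recognised in the feature table as the gammaproteobacterial L31 ribosomal protein leader RNA. This is followed by only the first 90 nt of the rpmE coding region, fused through a glycine linker to superfolder GFP. Transcription ends in an rrnB-derived terminator region that includes the 5S rRNA segment and the T1 terminator. A small His-tag-like match is annotated after sfGFP.

Because transcription is constitutive, changes in fluorescence report regulation acting through the leader and early coding sequence. This fits the associated study of RNA-mediated, post-transcriptional control of L31 expression by its paralogue L31p, Zur and zinc.
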