Features (pLannotate 1.2.2; 15 found; start..end, strand, type, name):
      4..25      +  promoter       lac UV5 promoter (fragment): E. coli lac promoter with an "up" mutation
     42..75      +  promoter       J23119 promoter: bacterial promoter (Registry of Standard Biological Parts BBa J23119)
    121..173     +  ncRNA          L31-Gammaproteobacteria: Accession: RF03157 - L31-Gammaproteobacteria ribosomal protein leader
    181..270     +  CDS            rpmE (fragment): RL31_ECOLI - Experimental evidence at protein level: Swiss-Prot protein existence level 1. Binds the 23S rRNA. From Escherichia coli (strain K12).
    283..996     +  CDS            Superfolder GFP: Superfolder GFP is a basic (constitutively fluorescent) green fluorescent protein published in 2005, derived from Aequorea victoria. It is reported to be a very rapidly-maturing weak dimer.
   1064..1081    +  CDS            capTEV™ (fragment): composite tag for in vivo biotinylation, TEV protease cleavage, and 6xHis tagging
   1188..1303    +  ncRNA          5S rRNA: Accession: RF00001 - 5S ribosomal RNA
   1307..1353    +  terminator     rrnB T1 terminator: transcription terminator T1 from the E. coli rrnB gene
   1408..1505    +  promoter       cat promoter: promoter of the E. coli cat gene encoding chloramphenicol acetyltransferase
   1506..2165    +  CDS            CmR: chloramphenicol acetyltransferase; cat; confers resistance to chloramphenicol
   2236..2270    +  terminator     lambda t0 terminator: minimal transcription terminator from phage lambda (Scholtissek and Grosse, 1987)
   2416..2559    +  mobile_element IS1 (fragment): prokaryotic transposable element IS1
   2678..2733    -  rep_origin     RSF ori (fragment): Plasmids containing the RSF 1030 origin of replication can be propagated in E. coli cells that contain additional plasmids with compatible origins.
   2821..3366    -  rep_origin     p15A ori: Plasmids containing the medium-copy-number p15A origin of replication can be propagated in E. coli cells that contain a second plasmid with the ColE1 origin.
   3478..3502    +  promoter       tet promoter (fragment): E. coli promoter for tetracycline efflux protein gene
>Addgene plasmid #185041 | pRAR120 | addgene full sequence | sequence record 363334 | Addgene NGS Result
GGCTTTACACTTTATGCTTCCGGCTGAATTCTAAAGATCTCTGACAGCTAGCTCAGTCCTAGGTATAATG
CTAGCCGCGCCTTCGTACGAAATGATCGTATTGAAGCTATACTTTTAACATCGCGTGGTGTCTGGCGTTA
GGGCTGGAAGAGCGACGCGGCCTTAAACCGAGGTTTTCCCATGAAAAAAGATATTCACCCGAAATACGAA
GAAATTACTGCTAGCTGCTCTTGCGGTAACGTAATGAAAATCCGCTCCACCGTTGGTCATGGTGGTGGTG
GTATGAGCAAAGGAGAAGAACTTTTCACTGGAGTTGTCCCAATTCTTGTTGAATTAGATGGTGATGTTAA
TGGGCACAAATTTTCTGTCCGTGGAGAGGGTGAAGGTGATGCTACAAACGGAAAACTCACCCTTAAATTT
ATTTGCACTACTGGAAAACTACCTGTTCCGTGGCCAACACTTGTCACTACTCTGACCTATGGTGTTCAAT
GCTTTTCCCGTTATCCGGATCACATGAAACGGCATGACTTTTTCAAGAGTGCCATGCCCGAAGGTTATGT
ACAGGAACGCACTATATCTTTCAAAGATGACGGGACCTACAAGACGCGTGCTGAAGTCAAGTTTGAAGGT
GATACCCTTGTTAATCGTATCGAGTTAAAGGGTATTGATTTTAAAGAAGATGGAAACATTCTTGGACACA
AACTCGAGTACAACTTTAACTCACACAATGTATACATCACGGCAGACAAACAAAAGAATGGAATCAAAGC
TAACTTCAAAATTCGCCACAACGTTGAAGATGGTTCCGTTCAACTAGCAGACCATTATCAACAAAATACT
CCAATTGGCGATGGCCCTGTCCTTTTACCAGACAACCATTACCTGTCGACACAATCTGTCCTTTCGAAAG
ATCCCAACGAAAAGCGTGACCACATGGTCCTTCTTGAGTTTGTAACTGCTGCTGGGATTACACATGGCAT
GGATGAGCTCTACAAATAAGGATCTGAAGCTTGGGCCCGAACAAAAACTCATCTCAGAAGAGGATCTGAA
TAGCGCCGTCGACCATCATCATCATCATCATTGAGTTTAAACGGTCTCCAGCTTGGCTGTTTTGGCGGAT
GAGAGAAGATTTTCAGCCTGATACAGATTAAATCAGAACGCAGAAGCGGTCTGATAAAACAGAATTTGCC
TGGCGGCAGTAGCGCGGTGGTCCCACCTGACCCCATGCCGAACTCAGAAGTGAAACGCCGTAGCGCCGAT
GGTAGTGTGGGGTCTCCCCATGCGAGAGTAGGGAACTGCCAGGCATCAAATAAAACGAAAGGCTCAGTCG
AAAGACTGGGCCTTTCGTTTTATCTGTTGTTTGTCGGTGAACTGGATCCTTACTCGAGTCTAGACTGCAG
TTGATCGGGCACGTAAGAGGTTCCAACTTTCACCATAATGAAATAAGATCACTACCGGGCGTATTTTTTG
AGTTATCGAGATTTTCAGGAGCTAAGGAAGCTAAAATGGAGAAAAAAATCACTGGATATACCACCGTTGA
TATATCCCAATGGCATCGTAAAGAACATTTTGAGGCATTTCAGTCAGTTGCTCAATGTACCTATAACCAG
ACCGTTCAGCTGGATATTACGGCCTTTTTAAAGACCGTAAAGAAAAATAAGCACAAGTTTTATCCGGCCT
TTATTCACATTCTTGCCCGCCTGATGAATGCTCATCCGGAATTTCGTATGGCAATGAAAGACGGTGAGCT
GGTGATATGGGATAGTGTTAACCCTTGTTACACCGTTTTCCATGAGCAAACTGAAACGTTTTCATCGCTC
TGGAGTGAATACCACGACGATTTCCGGCAGTTTCTACACATATATTCGCAAGATGTGGCGTGTTACGGTG
AAAACCTGGCCTATTTCCCTAAAGGGTTTATTGAGAATATGTTTTTCGTCTCAGCCAATCCCTGGGTGAG
TTTCACCAGTTTTGATTTAAACGTGGCCAATATGGACAACTTCTTCGCCCCCGTTTTCACCATGGGCAAA
TATTATACGCAAGGCGACAAGGTGCTGATGCCGCTGGCGATTCAGGTTCATCATGCCGTTTGTGATGGCT
TCCATGTCGGCAGAATGCTTAATGAATTACAACAGTACTGCGATGAGTGGCAGGGCGGGGCGTAATTTGA
TATCGAGCTCGCTTGGACTCCTGTTGATAGATCCAGTAATGACCTAAGAACTCCATCTGGATTTGTTCAG
AACGCTCGGTTGCCGCCGGGCGTTTTTTATTGGTGAGAATCCAAGCCTCCGATCAACGTCTCATTTTCGC
CAAAAGTTGGCCCAGGGCTTCCCGGTATCAACAGGGACACCAGGATTTATTTATTCTGCGAAGTGATCTT
CCGTCACAGGTATTTATTCGGCGCAAAGTGCGTCGGGTGATGCTGCCAACTTACTGATTTAGTGTATGAT
GGTGTTTTTGAGGTGCTCCAGTGGCTTCTGTTTCTATCAGCTGTCCCTCCTGTTCAGCTACTGACGGGGT
GGTGCGTAACGGCAAAAGCACCGCCGGACATCAGCGCTAGCGGAGTGTATACTGGCTTACTATGTTGGCA
CTGATGAGGGTGTCAGTGAAGTGCTTCATGTGGCAGGAGAAAAAAGGCTGCACCGGTGCGTCAGCAGAAT
ATGTGATACAGGATATATTCCGCTTCCTCGCTCACTGACTCGCTACGCTCGGTCGTTCGACTGCGGCGAG
CGGAAATGGCTTACGAACGGGGCGGAGATTTCCTGGAAGATGCCAGGAAGATACTTAACAGGGAAGTGAG
AGGGCCGCGGCAAAGCCGTTTTTCCATAGGCTCCGCCCCCCTGACAAGCATCACGAAATCTGACGCTCAA
ATCAGTGGTGGCGAAACCCGACAGGACTATAAAGATACCAGGCGTTTCCCCCTGGCGGCTCCCTCGTGCG
CTCTCCTGTTCCTGCCTTTCGGTTTACCGGTGTCATTCCGCTGTTATGGCCGCGTTTGTCTCATTCCACG
CCTGACACTCAGTTCCGGGTAGGCAGTTCGCTCCAAGCTGGACTGTATGCACGAACCCCCCGTTCAGTCC
GACCGCTGCGCCTTATCCGGTAACTATCGTCTTGAGTCCAACCCGGAAAGACATGCAAAAGCACCACTGG
CAGCAGCCACTGGTAATTGATTTAGAGGAGTTAGTCTTGAAGTCATGCGCCGGTTAAGGCTAAACTGAAA
GGACAAGTTTTGGTGACTGCGCTCCTCCAAGCCAGTTACCTCGGTTCAAAGAGTTGGTAGCTCAGAGAAC
CTTCGAAAAACCGCCCTGCAAGGCGGTTTTTTCGTTTTCAGAGCAAGAGATTACGCGCAGACCAAAACGA
TCTCAAGAAGATCATCTTATTAATCAGATAAAATATTTCTAGATTTCAGTGCAATTTATCTCTTCAAATG
TAGCACCTGAAGTCAGCCCCATACGATATAAGTTGTAATTCTCATGTTTGACAGCTTATCATCGATAAGC
TTCCGATGGCGCGCCGAGA
